Addgene plasmid #91054: pMOD_A3910
Purpose: Module A, Promoter: ZmUbi, Gene: dTaCas9-VPR, Terminator: HSP
Depositing lab: Daniel Voytas. Depositing organization: University of Minnesota. Publication: A multi-purpose toolkit to enable advanced genome engineering in plants. Cermak T, Curtin SJ, Gil-Humanes J, Cegan R, Kono TJY, Konecna E, Belanto JJ, Starker CG, Mathre JW, Greenstein RL, Voytas DF. Plant Cell. 2017 May 18. pii: tpc.00922.2016. doi: 10.1105/tpc.16.00922. PubMed 28522548.
Backbone
  Vector backbone: pMOD_A1001
  Vector type: CRISPR
Growth in bacteria
  Bacterial resistance: Ampicillin, 100 μg/mL
  Growth temperature: 37°C
  Growth strain: DH5alpha
  Copy number: High Copy
Gene/Insert
  Gene/Insert name: dTaCas9-VPR
  Species: Synthetic
  Promoter: ZmUbi
  Cloning method: Gibson Cloning
  Sequencing primers: 5′ unknown
Terms and licenses: Academic/Nonprofit Terms; Industry Terms: Not Available to Industry
How to cite: pMOD_A3910 was a gift from Daniel Voytas (Addgene plasmid # 91054 ; http://n2t.net/addgene:91054 ; RRID:Addgene_91054)
