[The description below was written by a language model from this plasmid's Addgene catalogue record and pLannotate feature annotations shown in this document.]
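Description:
pMOD_A3910 is a "Module A" plasmid from a modular plant genome engineering toolkit, built on the pMOD_A1001 backbone and classified as a CRISPR vector. It is a roughly 10 kb plasmid maintained in E. coli through a high-copy ColE1/pUC-type origin of replication and selected with ampicillin via the bla (β-lactamase) gene under its native promoter. No plant selectable marker or T-DNA border elements appear in the annotated features. This is consistent with a module plasmid that supplies one expression cassette for later assembly with other modules, although the record does not describe the assembly scheme.

The payload is a single expression cassette for dTaCas9-VPR, a programmable transcriptional activator. The maize polyubiquitin (ZmUbi) promoter, a strong constitutive promoter widely used in monocots, drives a Streptococcus pyogenes-derived Cas9 coding sequence. The name indicates a nuclease-dead ("d") version, and "Ta" probably denotes wheat codon optimisation, though the record lists the insert only as synthetic. Fused downstream of Cas9 is the tripartite VPR activation domain, annotated as a fragment of tandem VP16 minimal activation repeats (a VP64-type element), a portion of human RELA/p65, and the activation domain of Epstein-Barr virus Rta. Transcription ends at the Arabidopsis heat shock protein 18.2 (HSP) terminator.

When combined with guide RNAs, which this plasmid does not carry, dCas9-VPR binds promoter regions without cutting DNA and recruits the transcriptional machinery. The cassette is therefore suited to targeted activation of endogenous genes in plants, particularly cereals, given the choice of promoter.
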