Features (pLannotate 1.2.2; 9 found; start..end, strand, type, name):
     80..668     +  rep_origin     ori: high-copy-number ColE1/pMB1/pBR322/pUC origin of replication
    882..2871    +  promoter       Ubi promoter: maize polyubiquitin gene promoter
   2892..6995    +  CDS            cas9: CAS9_STRP1 - Also known as csn1 From Streptococcus pyogenes serotype M1.
   7179..7195    +  CDS            VP96 (fragment): 6 tandem repeats of the minimal activation domain of herpes simplex virus VP16 (Cheng et al., 2013)
   7260..8039    +  CDS            RELA (fragment): TF65_HUMAN - Also known as NFKB3. Experimental evidence at protein level: Swiss-Prot protein existence level 1. NF-kappa-B is a pleiotropic transcription factor present in almost all cell types and is the endpoint of a series of signal transduction events that are initiated by a vast array of stimuli related to many biological processes such as inflammation, immunity, differentiation, cell growth, tumorigenesis and apoptosis. NF-kappa-B is a homo- or heterodimeric complex formed by the Rel-like domain- containing proteins RELA/p65, RELB, NFKB1/p105, NFKB1/p50, REL and NFKB2/p52. The heterodime
   8058..8626    +  CDS            Rta AD (fragment): transcriptional activation domain from the human herpesvirus 4 (Epstein-Barr virus) replication and transcription activator Rta/BRLF1 (Hardwick et al., 1992; Chavez et al., 2015)
   8649..8897    +  terminator     HSP terminator: efficient transcription terminator from the Arabidopsis thaliana heat shock protein 18.2 gene (Nagaya et al., 2010)
   8981..9081    +  promoter       AmpR promoter: bla
   9082..9942    +  CDS            AmpR: β-lactamase; bla; confers resistance to ampicillin, carbenicillin, and related antibiotics
>Addgene plasmid #91054 | pMOD_A3910 | addgene full sequence | sequence record 181842 | Addgene NGS Result
GCCTTGACGGCAAAATCCCTTAACGTGAGTTTTCGTTCCACTGAGCGTCAGACCCCGTAGAAAAGATCAA
AGGATCTTCTTGAGATCCTTTTTTTCTGCGCGTAATCTGCTGCTTGCAAACAAAAAAACCACCGCTACCA
GCGGTGGTTTGTTTGCCGGATCAAGAGCTACTAACTCTTTTTCCGAAGGTAACTGGCTTCAGCAGAGCGC
AGATACCAAATACTGTTCTTCTAGTGTAGCCGTAGTTAGGCCACCACTTCAAGAACTCTGTAGCACCGCC
TACATACCTCGCTCTGCTAATCCTGTTACCAGTGGCTGCTGCCAGTGGCGATAAGTCGTGTCTTACCGGG
TTGGACTCAAGACGATAGTTACCGGATAAGGCGCAGCGGTCGGGCTGAACGGGGGGTTCGTGCTCACAGC
CCAGCTTGGAGCGAACGACCTACACCGAACTGAGATACCTACAGCGTGAGCTATGAGAAAGCGCCACGCT
TCCCGAAGGGAGAAAGGCGGACAGGTATCCGGTAAGCGGCAGGGTCGGAACAGGAGAGCGCACGAGGGAG
CTTCCAGGGGGAAACGCCTGGTATCTTTATAGTCCTGTCGGGTTTCGCCACCTCTGACTTGAGCGTCGAT
TTTTGTGATGCTCGTCAGGGGGGCGGAGCCTATGGAAAAACGCCAGCAACGCGGCCTTTTTACGGTTCCT
GGCCTTTTGCTGGCCTTTTGCTCACATGTTCTTTCCTGCGTTATCCCCTGATTCTGTGGATAACCGTATT
ACCGCCTTTGAGTGAGCTGATACCGCTCGCCGCAGCCGAACGACCGAGCGCAGCGAGTCAGTGAGCGAGG
AAGCGGAAGAGCGCCCACCTGCTCATGATCTGCAGGCGCGCCTGCAGTGCAGCGTGACCCGGTCGTGCCC
CTCTCTAGAGATAATGAGCATTGCATGTCTAAGTTATAAAAAATTACCACATATTTTTTTTGTCACACTT
GTTTGAAGTGCAGTTTATCTATCTTTATACATATATTTAAACTTTACTCTACGAATAATATAATCTATAG
TACTACAATAATATCAGTGTTTTAGAGAATCATATAAATGAACAGTTAGACATGGTCTAAAGGACAATTG
AGTATTTTGACAACAGGACTCTACAGTTTTATCTTTTTAGTGTGCATGTGTTCTCCTTTTTTTTTGCAAA
TAGCTTCACCTATATAATACTTCATCCATTTTATTAGTACATCCATTTAGGGTTTAGGGTTAATGGTTTT
TATAGACTAATTTTTTTAGTACATCTATTTTATTCTATTTTAGCCTCTAAATTAAGAAAACTAAAACTCT
ATTTTAGTTTTTTTATTTAATAATTTAGATATAAAATAGAATAAAATAAAGTGACTAAAAATTAAACAAA
TACCCTTTAAGAAATTAAAAAAACTAAGGAAACATTTTTCTTGTTTCGAGTAGATAATGCCAGCCTGTTA
AACGCCGTCGACGAGTCTAACGGACACCAACCAGCGAACCAGCAGCGTCGCGTCGGGCCAAGCGAAGCAG
ACGGCACGGCATCTCTGTCGCTGCCTCTGGACCCCTCTCGAGAGTTCCGCTCCACCGTTGGACTTGCTCC
GCTGTCGGCATCCAGAAATTGCGTGGCGGAGCGGCAGACGTGAGCCGGCACGGCAGGCGGCCTCCTCCTC
CTCTCACGGCACCGGCAGCTACGGGGGATTCCTTTCCCACCGCTCCTTCGCTTTCCCTTCCTCGCCCGCC
GTAATAAATAGACACCCCCTCCACACCCTCTTTCCCCAACCTCGTGTTGTTCGGAGCGCACACACACACA
ACCAGATCTCCCCCAAATCCACCCGTCGGCACCTCCGCTTCAAGGTACGCCGCTCGTCCTCCCCCCCCCC
CTCTCTACCTTCTCTAGATCGGCGTTCCGGTCCATGGTTAGGGCCCGGTAGTTCTACTTCTGTTCATGTT
TGTGTTAGATCCGTGTTTGTGTTAGATCCGTGCTGCTAGCGTTCGTACACGGATGCGACCTGTACGTCAG
ACACGTTCTGATTGCTAACTTGCCAGTGTTTCTCTTTGGGGAATCCTGGGATGGCTCTAGCCGTTCCGCA
GACGGGATCGATTTCATGATTTTTTTTGTTTCGTTGCATAGGGTTTGGTTTGCCCTTTTCCTTTATTTCA
ATATATGCCGTGCACTTGTTTGTCGGGTCATCTTTTCATGCTTTTTTTTGTCTTGGTTGTGATGATGTGG
TCTGGTTGGGCGGTCGTTCTAGATCGGAGTAGAATTAATTCTGTTTCAAACTACCTGGTGGATTTATTAA
TTTTGGATCTGTATGTGTGTGCCATACATATTCATAGTTACGAATTGAAGATGATGGATGGAAATATCGA
TCTAGGATAGGTATACATGTTGATGCGGGTTTTACTGATGCATATACAGAGATGCTTTTTGTTCGCTTGG
TTGTGATGATGTGGTGTGGTTGGGCGGTCGTTCATTCGTTCTAGATCGGAGTAGAATACTGTTTCAAACT
ACCTGGTGTATTTATTAATTTTGGAACTGTATGTGTGTGTCATACATCTTCATAGTTACGAGTTTAAGAT
GGATGGAAATATCGATCTAGGATAGGTATACATGTTGATGTGGGTTTTACTGATGCATATACATGATGGC
ATATGCAGCATCTATTCATATGCTCTAACCTTGAGTACCTATCTATTATAATAAACAAGTATGTTTTATA
ATTATTTTGATCTTGATATACTTGGATGATGGCATATGCAGCAGCTATATGTGGATTTTTTTAGCCCTGC
CTTCATACGCTATTTATTTGCTTGGTACTGTTTCTTTTGTCGATGCTCACCCTGTTGTTTGGTGTTACTT
CCTGCAGGGCGATCTATTCGAATGGACAAGAAGTACTCGATCGGCCTCGCCATCGGGACGAACTCAGTTG
GCTGGGCCGTGATCACCGACGAGTACAAGGTGCCCTCTAAGAAGTTCAAGGTCCTGGGGAACACCGACCG
CCATTCCATCAAGAAGAACCTCATCGGCGCTCTCCTGTTCGACAGCGGGGAGACCGCTGAGGCTACGAGG
CTCAAGAGAACCGCTAGGCGCCGGTACACGAGAAGGAAGAACAGGATCTGCTACCTCCAAGAGATTTTCT
CCAACGAGATGGCCAAGGTTGACGATTCATTCTTCCACCGCCTGGAGGAGTCTTTCCTCGTGGAGGAGGA
TAAGAAGCACGAGCGGCATCCCATCTTCGGCAACATCGTGGACGAGGTTGCCTACCACGAGAAGTACCCT
ACGATCTACCATCTGCGGAAGAAGCTCGTGGACTCCACCGATAAGGCGGACCTCAGACTGATCTACCTCG
CTCTGGCCCACATGATCAAGTTCCGCGGCCATTTCCTGATCGAGGGGGATCTCAACCCAGACAACAGCGA
TGTTGACAAGCTGTTCATCCAACTCGTGCAGACCTACAACCAACTCTTCGAGGAGAACCCGATCAACGCC
TCTGGCGTGGACGCGAAGGCTATCCTGTCCGCGAGGCTCTCGAAGTCCAGGAGGCTGGAGAACCTGATCG
CTCAGCTCCCAGGCGAGAAGAAGAACGGCCTGTTCGGGAACCTCATCGCTCTCAGCCTGGGGCTCACCCC
GAACTTCAAGTCGAACTTCGATCTCGCTGAGGACGCCAAGCTGCAACTCTCCAAGGACACCTACGACGAT
GACCTCGATAACCTCCTGGCCCAGATCGGCGATCAATACGCGGACCTGTTCCTCGCTGCCAAGAACCTGT
CGGACGCCATCCTCCTGTCAGATATCCTCCGCGTGAACACCGAGATCACGAAGGCTCCACTCTCTGCCTC
CATGATCAAGCGCTACGACGAGCACCATCAGGATCTGACCCTCCTGAAGGCGCTGGTCCGCCAACAGCTC
CCGGAGAAGTACAAGGAGATTTTCTTCGATCAGTCGAAGAACGGCTACGCTGGGTACATCGACGGCGGGG
CCTCACAAGAGGAGTTCTACAAGTTCATCAAGCCAATCCTGGAGAAGATGGACGGCACGGAGGAGCTCCT
GGTGAAGCTCAACAGGGAGGACCTCCTGCGGAAGCAGAGAACCTTCGATAACGGCAGCATCCCCCACCAA
ATCCATCTCGGGGAGCTGCACGCCATCCTGAGAAGGCAAGAGGACTTCTACCCTTTCCTCAAGGATAACC
GGGAGAAGATCGAGAAGATCCTGACCTTCAGAATCCCATACTACGTCGGCCCTCTCGCGCGGGGGAACTC
AAGATTCGCTTGGATGACCCGCAAGTCTGAGGAGACCATCACGCCGTGGAACTTCGAGGAGGTGGTGGAC
AAGGGCGCTAGCGCTCAGTCGTTCATCGAGAGGATGACCAACTTCGACAAGAACCTGCCCAACGAGAAGG
TGCTCCCTAAGCACTCGCTCCTGTACGAGTACTTCACCGTCTACAACGAGCTCACGAAGGTGAAGTACGT
CACCGAGGGCATGCGCAAGCCAGCGTTCCTGTCCGGGGAGCAGAAGAAGGCTATCGTGGACCTCCTGTTC
AAGACCAACCGGAAGGTCACGGTTAAGCAACTCAAGGAGGACTACTTCAAGAAGATCGAGTGCTTCGATT
CGGTCGAGATCAGCGGCGTTGAGGACCGCTTCAACGCCAGCCTCGGGACCTACCACGATCTCCTGAAGAT
CATCAAGGATAAGGACTTCCTGGACAACGAGGAGAACGAGGATATCCTGGAGGACATCGTGCTGACCCTC
ACGCTGTTCGAGGACAGGGAGATGATCGAGGAGCGCCTGAAGACGTACGCCCATCTCTTCGATGACAAGG
TCATGAAGCAACTCAAGCGCCGGAGATACACCGGCTGGGGGAGGCTGTCCCGCAAGCTCATCAACGGCAT
CCGGGACAAGCAGTCCGGGAAGACCATCCTCGACTTCCTCAAGAGCGATGGCTTCGCCAACAGGAACTTC
ATGCAACTGATCCACGATGACAGCCTCACCTTCAAGGAGGATATCCAAAAGGCTCAAGTGAGCGGCCAGG
GGGACTCGCTGCACGAGCATATCGCGAACCTCGCTGGCTCCCCCGCGATCAAGAAGGGCATCCTCCAGAC
CGTGAAGGTTGTGGACGAGCTCGTGAAGGTCATGGGCCGGCACAAGCCTGAGAACATCGTCATCGAGATG
GCCAGAGAGAACCAAACCACGCAGAAGGGGCAAAAGAACTCTAGGGAGCGCATGAAGCGCATCGAGGAGG
GCATCAAGGAGCTGGGGTCCCAAATCCTCAAGGAGCACCCAGTGGAGAACACCCAACTGCAGAACGAGAA
GCTCTACCTGTACTACCTCCAGAACGGCAGGGATATGTACGTGGACCAAGAGCTGGATATCAACCGCCTC
AGCGATTACGACGTCGATGCTATCGTTCCCCAGTCTTTCCTGAAGGATGACTCCATCGACAACAAGGTCC
TCACCAGGTCGGACAAGAACCGCGGCAAGTCAGATAACGTTCCATCTGAGGAGGTCGTTAAGAAGATGAA
GAACTACTGGAGGCAGCTCCTGAACGCCAAGCTGATCACGCAAAGGAAGTTCGACAACCTCACCAAGGCT
GAGAGAGGCGGGCTCTCAGAGCTGGACAAGGCCGGCTTCATCAAGCGGCAGCTGGTCGAGACCAGACAAA
TCACGAAGCACGTTGCGCAAATCCTCGACTCTCGGATGAACACGAAGTACGATGAGAACGACAAGCTGAT
CAGGGAGGTTAAGGTGATCACCCTGAAGTCTAAGCTCGTCTCCGACTTCAGGAAGGATTTCCAGTTCTAC
AAGGTTCGCGAGATCAACAACTACCACCATGCCCATGACGCTTACCTCAACGCTGTGGTCGGCACCGCTC
TGATCAAGAAGTACCCAAAGCTGGAGTCCGAGTTCGTGTACGGGGACTACAAGGTTTACGATGTGCGCAA
GATGATCGCCAAGTCGGAGCAAGAGATCGGCAAGGCTACCGCCAAGTACTTCTTCTACTCAAACATCATG
AACTTCTTCAAGACCGAGATCACGCTGGCCAACGGCGAGATCCGGAAGAGACCGCTCATCGAGACCAACG
GCGAGACGGGGGAGATCGTGTGGGACAAGGGCAGGGATTTCGCGACCGTCCGCAAGGTTCTCTCCATGCC
CCAGGTGAACATCGTCAAGAAGACCGAGGTCCAAACGGGCGGGTTCTCAAAGGAGTCTATCCTGCCTAAG
CGGAACAGCGACAAGCTCATCGCCAGAAAGAAGGACTGGGACCCAAAGAAGTACGGCGGGTTCGACAGCC
CTACCGTGGCCTACTCGGTCCTGGTTGTGGCGAAGGTTGAGAAGGGCAAGTCCAAGAAGCTCAAGAGCGT
GAAGGAGCTCCTGGGGATCACCATCATGGAGAGGTCCAGCTTCGAGAAGAACCCAATCGACTTCCTGGAG
GCCAAGGGCTACAAGGAGGTGAAGAAGGACCTGATCATCAAGCTCCCGAAGTACTCTCTCTTCGAGCTGG
AGAACGGCAGGAAGAGAATGCTGGCTTCCGCTGGCGAGCTCCAGAAGGGGAACGAGCTCGCGCTGCCAAG
CAAGTACGTGAACTTCCTCTACCTGGCTTCCCACTACGAGAAGCTCAAGGGCAGCCCGGAGGACAACGAG
CAAAAGCAGCTGTTCGTCGAGCAGCACAAGCATTACCTCGACGAGATCATCGAGCAAATCTCCGAGTTCA
GCAAGCGCGTGATCCTCGCCGACGCGAACCTGGATAAGGTCCTCTCCGCCTACAACAAGCACCGGGACAA
GCCCATCAGAGAGCAAGCGGAGAACATCATCCATCTCTTCACCCTGACGAACCTCGGCGCTCCTGCTGCT
TTCAAGTACTTCGACACCACGATCGATCGGAAGAGATACACCTCCACGAAGGAGGTCCTGGACGCGACCC
TCATCCACCAGTCGATCACCGGCCTGTACGAGACGAGGATCGACCTCTCACAACTCGGCGGGGATAAGAG
ACCCGCAGCAACCAAGAAGGCAGGGCAAGCAAAGAAGAAGAAGGGATCCGGACGGGCTGACGCATTGGAC
GATTTTGATCTGGATATGCTGGGAAGTGACGCCCTCGATGATTTTGACCTTGACATGCTTGGTTCGGATG
CCCTTGATGACTTTGACCTCGACATGCTCGGCAGTGACGCCCTTGATGATTTCGACCTGGACATGCTGAT
TAACTCTAGAAGTTCCGGATCTCCGAAAAAGAAACGCAAAGTTGGTAGCCAGTACCTGCCCGACACCGAC
GACCGGCACCGGATCGAGGAAAAGCGGAAGCGGACCTACGAGACATTCAAGAGCATCATGAAGAAGTCCC
CCTTCAGCGGCCCCACCGACCCTAGACCTCCACCTAGAAGAATCGCCGTGCCCAGCAGATCCAGCGCCAG
CGTGCCAAAACCTGCCCCCCAGCCTTACCCCTTCACCAGCAGCCTGAGCACCATCAACTACGACGAGTTC
CCTACCATGGTGTTCCCCAGCGGCCAGATCTCTCAGGCCTCTGCTCTGGCTCCAGCCCCTCCTCAGGTGC
TGCCTCAGGCTCCTGCTCCTGCACCAGCTCCAGCCATGGTGTCTGCACTGGCTCAGGCACCAGCACCCGT
GCCTGTGCTGGCTCCTGGACCTCCACAGGCTGTGGCTCCACCAGCCCCTAAACCTACACAGGCCGGCGAG
GGCACACTGTCTGAAGCTCTGCTGCAGCTGCAGTTCGACGACGAGGATCTGGGAGCCCTGCTGGGAAACA
GCACCGATCCTGCCGTGTTCACCGACCTGGCCAGCGTGGACAACAGCGAGTTCCAGCAGCTGCTGAACCA
GGGCATCCCTGTGGCCCCTCACACCACCGAGCCCATGCTGATGGAATACCCCGAGGCCATCACCCGGCTC
GTGACAGGCGCTCAGAGGCCTCCTGATCCAGCTCCTGCCCCTCTGGGAGCACCAGGCCTGCCTAATGGAC
TGCTGTCTGGCGACGAGGACTTCAGCTCTATCGCCGACATGGACTTCTCCGCACTGCTGGGTAGCGGATC
GGGATCTCGGGATTCCAGGGAAGGGATGTTTTTGCCGAAGCCTGAGGCCGGCTCCGCTATTAGTGACGTG
TTTGAGGGCCGCGAGGTGTGCCAGCCAAAACGAATCCGGCCATTTCATCCTCCAGGAAGTCCATGGGCCA
ACCGCCCACTCCCCGCCAGCCTCGCACCAACACCAACCGGTCCAGTACATGAGCCAGTCGGGTCACTGAC
CCCGGCACCAGTCCCTCAGCCACTGGATCCAGCGCCCGCAGTGACTCCCGAGGCCAGTCACCTGTTGGAG
GATCCCGATGAAGAGACTAGCCAGGCTGTCAAAGCCCTTCGGGAGATGGCCGATACTGTGATTCCCCAGA
AGGAAGAGGCTGCAATCTGTGGCCAAATGGACCTTTCCCATCCGCCCCCAAGGGGCCATCTGGATGAGCT
GACAACCACACTTGAGTCCATGACCGAGGATCTGAACCTGGACTCACCCCTGACCCCGGAATTGAACGAG
ATTCTGGATACCTTCCTGAACGACGAGTGCCTCTTGCATGCCATGCATATCAGCACAGGACTGTCCATCT
TCGACACATCTCTGTTCTAGATGACGCGTACTCGAGTATATGAAGATGAAGATGAAATATTTGGTGTGTC
AAATAAAAAGCTTGTGTGCTTAAGTTTGTGTTTTTTTCTTGGCTTGTTGTGTTATGAATTTGTGGCTTTT
TCTAATATTAAATGAATGTAAGATCACATTATAATGAATAAACAAATGTTTCTATAATCCATTGTGAATG
TTTTGTTGGATCTCTTCTGCAGCATATAACTACTGTATGTGCTATGGTATGGACTATGGAATATGATTAA
AGATAAGGAGCTCGTTAACCGGTGACGGACGTGGGCAGGTGTGATGAAAAGCCTTAGGGTCAGGTGGCAC
TTTTCGGGGAAATGTGCGATGAACCCCTATTTGTTTATTTTTCTAAATACATTCAAATATGTATCCGCTA
ATGAGACAATAACCCTGATAAATGCTTCAATTATATTGAAAAAGGAAGAGTATGAGTATCCAACATTTCC
GTGTCGCCCTTATTCCCTTTTTTGCGGCCTTCTGCCTTCCTGTTTTTGCTCACCCAGAAACGCTGGTGAA
AGTAAAAGATGCTGAAGATCAGTTGGGTGCCCGAGTGGGTTACATTGAACTGGATCTCAACAGCGGCAAA
ATCTTAGAGAGTTTTCGCCCCGAAGAACGCTTCCCAATGATGAGCACTTTCAAAGTTCTGCTATGTGGCG
CGGTGTTATCCCGTATTGATGCTGGGCAAGAGCAACTCGGTCGCCGCATACACTATTCTCAGAATGACTT
GGTTGAGTATTCACCAGTCACAGAAAAGCATCTTACGGATGGCATGACAGTAAGAGAATTATGTAGTGCT
GCCATAACCATGAGTGATAACACTGCGGCCAACTTACTTCTGACAACGATTGGAGGACCGAAGGAGCTAA
CCGCTTTTTTGCACAACATGGGGGATCATGTAACTCGCCTTGATCGTTGGGAACCGGAGCTGAATGAAGC
CATACCAAACGACGAGCGTGACACCACGATGCCTGTAGCAATGGCAACAACTCTCCGCAAACTATTAACT
GGCGAACTACTTACTCTTGCTTCACGCCAGCAACTCATTGACTGGATGGAGGCGGACAAAGTTGCAGGAC
CACTTCTGCGCTCGGCACTTCCGGCTGGCTGGTTTATTGCTGATAAATCTGGAGCCGGTGAGCGTGGGTC
TCGCGGTATCATTGCAGCACTGGGGCCAGATGGTAAGCCCTCCCGTATCGTAGTTATCTACACGACGGGG
AGTCAGGCAACTATGGATGAACGAAATAGACAGATCGCTGAGATAGGTGCCTCACTGATTAAGCATTGGT
AACTGTCAGACGAAGGGAAATAAATAGTAGCCCGCCTGATGTGCGGGCTTTTTTTTGGTGGTGGTTACCA
GTGTCGCTTAGCTACCGTAGGTCCTCTTAGGCGGTCCGATTAGCGACATAGTCATCAAT
